>Addgene plasmid #104440 | pEF004-sgRNA-shuffle-in | addgene full sequence | sequence record 201143 | Addgene NGS Result
GACGAAAGGGCCTCGTGATACGCCTATTTTTATAGGTTAATGTCATGATAATAATGGTTTCTTAGACGTC
AGGTGGCACTTTTCGGGGAAATGTGCGCGGAACCCCTATTTGTTTATTTTTCTAAATACATTCAAATATG
TATCCGCTCATGAGACAATAACCCTGATAAATGCTTCAATAATATTGAAAAAGGAAGAGTATGAGTATTC
AACATTTCCGTGTCGCCCTTATTCCCTTTTTTGCGGCATTTTGCCTTCCTGTTTTTGCTCACCCAGAAAC
GCTGGTGAAAGTAAAAGATGCTGAAGATCAGTTGGGTGCACGAGTGGGTTACATCGAACTGGATCTCAAC
AGCGGTAAGATCCTTGAGAGTTTTCGCCCCGAAGAACGTTTTCCAATGATGAGCACTTTTAAAGTTCTGC
TATGTGGCGCGGTATTATCCCGTATTGACGCCGGGCAAGAGCAACTCGGTCGCCGCATACACTATTCTCA
GAATGACTTGGTTGAGTACTCACCAGTCACAGAAAAGCATCTTACGGATGGCATGACAGTAAGAGAATTA
TGCAGTGCTGCCATAACCATGAGTGATAACACTGCGGCCAACTTACTTCTGACAACGATCGGAGGACCGA
AGGAGCTAACCGCTTTTTTGCACAACATGGGGGATCATGTAACTCGCCTTGATCGTTGGGAACCGGAGCT
GAATGAAGCCATACCAAACGACGAGCGTGACACCACGATGCCTGTAGCAATGGCAACAACGTTGCGCAAA
CTATTAACTGGCGAACTACTTACTCTAGCTTCCCGGCAACAATTAATAGACTGGATGGAGGCGGATAAAG
TTGCAGGACCACTTCTGCGCTCGGCCCTTCCGGCTGGCTGGTTTATTGCTGATAAATCTGGAGCCGGTGA
GCGTGGCTCTCGAGGTATCATTGCAGCACTGGGGCCAGATGGTAAGCCCTCCCGTATCGTAGTTATCTAC
ACGACGGGGAGTCAGGCAACTATGGATGAACGAAATAGACAGATCGCTGAGATAGGTGCCTCACTGATTA
AGCATTGGTAACTGTCAGACCAAGTTTACTCATATATACTTTAGATTGATTTAAAACTTCATTTTTAATT
TAAAAGGATCTAGGTGAAGATCCTTTTTGATAATCTCATGACCAAAATCCCTTAACGTGAGTTTTCGTTC
CACTGAGCGTCAGACCCCGTAGAAAAGATCAAAGGATCTTCTTGAGATCCTTTTTTTCTGCGCGTAATCT
GCTGCTTGCAAACAAAAAAACCACCGCTACCAGCGGTGGTTTGTTTGCCGGATCAAGAGCTACCAACTCT
TTTTCCGAAGGTAACTGGCTTCAGCAGAGCGCAGATACCAAATACTGTTCTTCTAGTGTAGCCGTAGTTA
GGCCACCACTTCAAGAACTCTGTAGCACCGCCTACATACCTCGCTCTGCTAATCCTGTTACCAGTGGCTG
CTGCCAGTGGCGATAAGTCGTGTCTTACCGGGTTGGACTCAAGACGATAGTTACCGGATAAGGCGCAGCG
GTCGGGCTGAACGGGGGGTTCGTGCACACAGCCCAGCTTGGAGCGAACGACCTACACCGAACTGAGATAC
CTACAGCGTGAGCTATGAGAAAGCGCCACGCTTCCCGAAGGGAGAAAGGCGGACAGGTATCCGGTAAGCG
GCAGGGTCGGAACAGGAGAGCGCACGAGGGAGCTTCCAGGGGGAAACGCCTGGTATCTTTATAGTCCTGT
CGGGTTTCGCCACCTCTGACTTGAGCGTCGATTTTTGTGATGCTCGTCAGGGGGGCGGAGCCTATGGAAA
AACGCCAGCAACGCGGCCTTTTTACGGTTCCTGGCCTTTTGCTGGCCTTTTGCTCACATGTTCTTTCCTG
CGTTATCCCCTGATTCTGTGGATAACCGTATTACCGCCTTTGAGTGAGCTGATACCGCTCGCCGCAGCCG
AACGACCGAGCGCAGCGAGTCAGTGAGCGAGGAAGCGGAAGAGCGCCCAATACGCAAACCGCCTCTCCCC
GCGCGTTGGCCGATTCATTAATGCAGCTGGCACGACAGGTTTCCCGACTGGAAAGCGGGCAGTGAGCGCA
ACGCAATTAATGTGAGTTAGCTCACTCATTAGGCACCCCAGGCTTTACACTTTATGCTTCCGGCTCGTAT
GTTGTGTGGAATTGTGAGCGGATAACAATTTCACACGAGCTATTTAGGTGACACTATAGAAGTGAAGCTT
GGTCTCATCAGGCTCTTCAAGTGTGGATCCAAAGAACAATAGTATTTCTTATATAGGCCCATTTAAGTTG
AAAACAATCTTCAAAAGTCCCACATCGCTTAGATAAGAAAACGAAGCTGAGTTTATATACAGCTAGAGTC
GAAGTAGTGATTGGTGCATCTCCTTTAAGTTGGTTTTAGAGCTATGCTGAAAAGCATAGCAAGTTAAAAT
AAGGCTAGTCCGTTATCAACTTGAAAAAGTGGCACCGAGTCGGTGCTTTTTTTTGGTACCGTGTGAAGAG
CCTGCTGAGACCGAATTCTCGCCCTATAGTGAGTCGTATTACCTGGCCGTCGTTTTACAACGTCGTGACT
GGGAAAACCCTGGCGTTACCCAACTTAATCGCCTTGCAGCACATCCCCCTTTCGCCAGCTGGCGTAATAG
CGAAGAGGCCCGCACCGATCGCCCTTCCCAACAGTTGCGCAGCCTGAATGGCGAATGGCGCCTGATGCGG
TATTTTCTCCTTACGCATCTGTGCGGTATTTCACACCGCATATGGTGCACTCTCAGTACAATCTGCTCTG
ATGCCGCATAGTTAAGCCAGCCCCGACACCCGCCAACACCCGCTGACGCGCCCTGACGGGCTTGTCTGCT
CCCGGCATCCGCTTACAGACAAGCTGTGACCGTCTCCGGGAGCTGCATGTGTCAGAGGTTTTCACCGTCA
TCACCGAAACGCGCGA
Features (pLannotate 1.2.2; 15 found; start..end, strand, type, name):
     96..200     +  promoter       AmpR promoter: bla
    201..1061    +  CDS            AmpR: β-lactamase; bla; confers resistance to ampicillin, carbenicillin, and related antibiotics
   1232..1820    +  rep_origin     ori: high-copy-number ColE1/pMB1/pBR322/pUC origin of replication
   2003..2095    +  CDS            lacI (fragment): lac repressor; lacI; The lac repressor binds to the lac operator to inhibit transcription in E. coli. This inhibition can be relieved by adding lactose or isopropyl-β-D-thiogalactopyranoside (IPTG).
   2108..2129    +  protein_bind   CAP binding site: CAP binding activates transcription in the presence of cAMP. E. coli catabolite activator protein
   2144..2174    +  promoter       lac promoter: promoter for the E. coli lac operon
   2182..2198    +  protein_bind   lac operator: The lac repressor binds to the lac operator to inhibit transcription in E. coli. This inhibition can be relieved by adding lactose or isopropyl-β-D-thiogalactopyranoside (IPTG). lac repressor encoded by lacI
   2212..2230    +  promoter       SP6 promoter: promoter for bacteriophage SP6 RNA polymerase
   2321..2337    +  promoter       AtU6 promoter (fragment): consensus promoter from the three Arabidopsis U6 snRNA genes (Waibel and Filipowicz, 1990; Nekrasov et al., 2013)
   2413..2429    +  repeat_region  DR (fragment): direct repeat for the Streptococcus pyogenes CRISPR/Cas system
   2433..2496    +  misc_RNA       tracrRNA (fragment): trans-activating CRISPR RNA for the Streptococcus pyogenes CRISPR/Cas9 system
   2543..2561    -  promoter       T7 promoter: promoter for bacteriophage T7 RNA polymerase
   2563..2715    +  CDS            lacZα (fragment): LacZα fragment of β-galactosidase; lacZ fragment
   2721..2820    -  misc_feature   bom (fragment): basis of mobility region from pBR322
   2922..1       -  CDS            rop (fragment) (across the origin): Rop protein, which maintains plasmids at low copy number; rop
