[The description below was written by a language model from this plasmid's Addgene catalogue record and pLannotate feature annotations shown in this document.]
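Description:
pEF004-sgRNA-shuffle-in is a small (about 2.9 kb) E. coli cloning plasmid that serves as an entry or "shuffle-in" module in a CRISPR vector toolbox for Arabidopsis thaliana. It is built on the pD000 backbone and is propagated through a ColE1/pMB1-type origin with ampicillin selection from the bla gene and its native promoter. The catalogue lists it as low copy, whereas the sequence annotation labels the origin as the high-copy pUC family type and finds only fragments of rop and bom, so the record is not consistent on copy number. Backbone remnants around the insert include a lacI fragment, the CAP site, lac promoter and operator, a lacZα fragment, and flanking SP6 and T7 promoters. The M13 forward and reverse sites are listed for sequencing across the insert.

The payload is a 234 bp guide RNA expression unit cloned between BamHI and KpnI sites, both of which are retained. An Arabidopsis U6 snRNA promoter, a standard RNA polymerase III promoter for small RNAs in plants, drives an sgRNA scaffold that the annotation detects as Streptococcus pyogenes direct repeat and tracrRNA fragments, indicating a guide format intended for SpCas9. No Cas9 gene or plant selection marker is annotated, so the plasmid is not a complete editing vector. Its stated role is to supply the AtU6:sgRNA cassette for Golden Gate transfer into the destination vectors pRW006 and pRW004, working together with the companion plasmid pEF005. The associated toolbox is aimed at engineering large deletions in Arabidopsis. The record does not specify which type IIS enzyme is used or how the protospacer is inserted.
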