Addgene plasmid #104440: pEF004-sgRNA-shuffle-in
Purpose: Provide and shuffle a cassette of AtU6:sgRNA-transRNA into SM-destination vectors (pRW006 and pRW004) with golden gate cloning strategy. Work together with pEF005
Depositing lab: Detlef Weigel. Depositing organization: Max Planck Institute for Developmental Biology. Publication: An efficient CRISPR vector toolbox for engineering large deletions in Arabidopsis thaliana. Wu R, Lucke M, Jang YT, Zhu W, Symeonidi E, Wang C, Fitz J, Xi W, Schwab R, Weigel D. Plant Methods. 2018 Aug 2;14:65. doi: 10.1186/s13007-018-0330-7. eCollection 2018. PubMed 30083222.
Backbone
  Vector backbone: pD000
  Backbone manufacturer: Lampropoulos et al., 2013
  Total vector size (bp): 2934
  Modifications to backbone: A U6 promoter driven sgRNA-transRNA cassette is cloned into the backbone
  Vector type: Bacterial Expression, Plant Expression, CRISPR
Growth in bacteria
  Bacterial resistance: Ampicillin, 100 μg/mL
  Growth temperature: 37°C
  Growth strain: DH5alpha
  Copy number: Low Copy
Gene/Insert
  Gene/Insert name: sgRNA-transRNA transcription by U6 promoter (alt name: gRNA-transRNA)
  Species: A. thaliana (mustard weed)
  Insert size (bp): 234
  Promoter: U6 promoter
  Cloning method: Restriction Enzyme; 5′ cloning site BamHI (not destroyed); 3′ cloning site KpnI (not destroyed)
  Sequencing primers: 5′ M13 forward; 3′ M13 reverse
Terms and licenses: Academic/Nonprofit Terms; Industry Terms: Not Available to Industry
How to cite: pEF004-sgRNA-shuffle-in was a gift from Detlef Weigel (Addgene plasmid # 104440 ; http://n2t.net/addgene:104440 ; RRID:Addgene_104440)
